>Addgene plasmid #59657 | pGEM-T Dmel Or46a | addgene partial sequence | sequence record 97100 | M13pUC-Rev 5'-AGCGGATAACAATTTCACACAGG-3'
TGACCATGATTACGCCAAGCTATTTAGGTGACACTATAGAATACTCAAGCTATGCATCCAACGCGTTGGG
AGCTCTCCCATATGGTCGACCTGCAGGCGGCCGCACTAGTGATTGGCATTCTTGAACATCCTCTCGTTGT
GGCCTCAGATAGAACGCCGGTGGAGAATCATCCACCAGGTGAACTATGTCCACGTAATTGTGTTTTGGGT
GCTGCTCTTTGATCTCCTCTTGGTGCTCCATGTGATGGCTAATTTGAGCTACATGTCCGAGGTTGTGAAA
GCCATCTTTATCCTGGCCACCAGTGCAGGGCACACCACCAAGCTGCTGTCCATAAAGGCGAACAATGTGC
AGATGGAGGAGCTCTTTAGGAGATTGGATAACGAAGAGTTCCGTCCTAGAGGCGCCAACGAAGAGTTGAT
CTTTGCAGCAGCCTGTGAAAGAAGTAGGAAGCTTCGGGACTTCTATGGAGCGCTTTCGTTTGCCGCCTTA
AGCATGATTCTCATACCCCAGTTCGCCTTGGACTGGTCCCACCTTCCGCTCAAAACATACAATCCGCTTG
GCGAGAATACCGGCTCACCTGCTTATTGGCTCCTCTACTGCTATCAGTGTCTGGCCTTGTCCGTATCCTG
CATCACCAACATAGGATTCGACTCACTATGCTCCTCACTGTTCATCTTCATCAAGTGCCAGCTGGACATT
CTGGCCGTCCGACTGGACAAGATCGGTCGGTTAATCACTACTTCTGGTGGCACTGTGGAACAGCAACTAA
AGGAAAATATCCGCTATCACATGACCATCGTTGAACTGTCGAAAACCGTGGAGCGTCTAAATCCCGCGGC
CATGGCGGCCGGGAGCATGCGACGTCGGGCCCAATTCGCCCTATAGTGAGTCGTATTACAATTCACTGGC
CGTCGTTTTACAACGTCGTGACTGGGAAAACCCTGGCGTTACCCAACTTAATCGCCTTGCAGCACATCCC
CCTTTCGCCAGCTGGCGTAATAGCGAAGAGGCCCGCACCGATCGCCCTTCCCAACAGTTGCGCAGCCTGA
ATGGCGAATGGACGCGCCC
