>Addgene plasmid #59657 | pGEM-T Dmel Or46a | addgene partial sequence | sequence record 97101 | M13pUC-Fwd 5'-CCCAGTCACGACGTTGTAAAACG-3'
TGTAATACGACTCACTATAGGGCGAATTGGGCCCGACGTCGCATGCTCCCGGCCGCCATGGCCGCGGGAT
TTAGACGCTCCACGGTTTTCGACAGTTCAACGATGGTCATGTGATAGCGGATATTTTCCTTTAGTTGCTG
TTCCACAGTGCCACCAGAAGTAGTGATTAACCGACCGATCTTGTCCAGTCGGACGGCCAGAATGTCCAGC
TGGCACTTGATGAAGATGAACAGTGAGGAGCATAGTGAGTCGAATCCTATGTTGGTGATGCAGGATACGG
ACAAGGCCAGACACTGATAGCAGTAGAGGAGCCAATAAGCAGGTGAGCCGGTATTCTCGCCAAGCGGATT
GTATGTTTTGAGCGGAAGGTGGGACCAGTCCAAGGCGAACTGGGGTATGAGAATCATGCTTAAGGCGGCA
AACGAAAGCGCTCCATAGAAGTCCCGAAGCTTCCTACTTCTTTCACAGGCTGCTGCAAAGATCAACTCTT
CGTTGGCGCCTCTAGGACGGAACTCTTCGTTATCCAATCTCCTAAAGAGCTCCTCCATCTGCACATTGTT
CGCCTTTATGGACAGCAGCTTGGTGGTGTGCCCTGCACTGGTGGCCAGGATAAAGATGGCTTTCACAACC
TCGGACATGTAGCTCAAATTAGCCATCACATGGAGCACCAAGAGGAGATCAAAGAGCAGCACCCAAAACA
CAATTACGTGGACATAGTTCACCTGGTGGATGATTCTCCACCGGCGTTCTATCTGAGGCCACAACGAGAG
GATGTTCAAGAATGCCAATCACTAGTGCGGCCGCCTGCAGGTCGACCATATGGGAGAGCTCCCAACGCGT
TGGATGCATAGCTTGAGTATTCTATAGTGTCACCTAAATAGCTTGGCGTAATCATGGTCATAGCTGTTTC
CTGTGTGAAATTGTTATCCGCTCACAATTCCACACAACATACGAGCCGGAAGCATAAAGTGTAAAGCCTG
GGGTGCCTAATGAGTGAGCTAACTCACATTAATTGCGTTGCGCTCACTGCCCGCTTTCCAGTCGGGAAAC
CTGTCGTGCCAGCTGCATT
