[The description below was written by a language model from this plasmid's Addgene catalogue record.]
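Description:
pGEM-T Dmel Or46a is a small bacterial cloning plasmid built on the commercial pGEM-T backbone (about 3 kb), a high-copy vector maintained in E. coli under ampicillin selection. pGEM-T is a general-purpose T-overhang cloning vector for PCR products. Although the repository classifies this plasmid as a bacterial expression vector, it serves as a template-carrying plasmid rather than as a means of producing protein. The record provides no feature table, so the individual backbone elements are not itemised. The listed sequencing primers are the standard M13 forward and reverse primers that flank the cloning site.

The insert is a fragment of roughly 700 bp from the Drosophila melanogaster odorant receptor gene Or46a, derived from cDNA according to the depositor. Or46a has many historical synonyms, including names in the DOR and 46F series. The cloning method is recorded as unknown, and the record does not state the orientation of the fragment or which part of the transcript it covers. At about 700 bp, it may well be a partial rather than a complete coding sequence.

The stated purpose is to serve as a probe for Or46a expression. The pGEM-T family generally carries opposing phage RNA polymerase promoters (T7 and SP6) on either side of the cloning site. A plasmid of this kind is therefore typically linearised and transcribed in vitro to make labelled antisense, or control sense, riboprobes for RNA in situ hybridisation. This fits the associated work, which mapped the spatial distribution of olfactory receptor expression in the fly antenna.
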