Addgene plasmid #59657: pGEM-T Dmel Or46a
Purpose: Probe for Drosophila melanogaster Or46a expression
Depositing lab: Richard Axel & Leslie Vosshall. Depositing organization: Columbia University. Publication: A spatial map of olfactory receptor expression in the Drosophila antenna. Vosshall LB, Amrein H, Morozov PS, Rzhetsky A, Axel R. Cell. 1999 Mar 5;96(5):725-36. 10.1016/S0092-8674(00)80582-6 PubMed 10089887.
Backbone
  Vector backbone: pGEM-T
  Backbone manufacturer: Promega
  Backbone size w/o insert (bp): 3000
  Vector type: Bacterial Expression
Growth in bacteria
  Bacterial resistance: Ampicillin, 100 μg/mL
  Growth temperature: 37°C
  Growth strain: DH5alpha
  Copy number: High Copy
Gene/Insert
  Gene/Insert name: Or46a
  Species: D. melanogaster (fly)
  Insert size (bp): 700
  Entrez Gene: Or46a (a.k.a. Dmel_CG33478, 46F.1, 46a, 46b, AN8, AN9, CG17848, CG17849, CG33478, DOR19, DOR20, DOR46F.1, DOR46F.2, Dmel\CG33478, Or19, Or46F.1, Or46F.2, Or46aA, Or46aB, Or46aa, Or46b, dor19)
  Cloning method: Unknown
  Sequencing primers: 5′ M13-F20; 3′ M13-Rev
Terms and licenses: Academic/Nonprofit Terms; Industry Terms: Not Available to Industry
Depositor comments: source: cDNA
How to cite: pGEM-T Dmel Or46a was a gift from Richard Axel & Leslie Vosshall (Addgene plasmid # 59657 ; http://n2t.net/addgene:59657 ; RRID:Addgene_59657)
